>Addgene plasmid #14097 | pMA5.1 (mouse integrin alpha 5 probe) | addgene partial sequence | sequence record 20300 | T7 5'-TAATACGACTCACTATAGGG-3'
AGCTTGATATCGAATTCGCGGCCGCCGGGCACTATGGGGAGCTGGACGCCACGGTCGCCTCGATCTCCTC
TCCACGCGGTGCTGCTGCGCTGGGGGCCCCGACGCCTACCGCCGCTGCTGCCTCTGCTGCTGCTACTGTG
GCCGCCACCACTCCAGGTTGGGGGCTTCAACCTAGACGCGGAGGCCCCGGCGGTGCTCTCCGGGCCCCCC
GGCTCCCTTTTTGGCTTCTCCGTGGAGTTTTACCGGCCGGGAAGGGACGGAGTCAGTGTGCTGGTTGGGG
CACCCAAGGCTAACACTAGCCAGCCAGGTGTACTGCAAGGTGGTGCTGTCTATGTGTGTCCCTGGGGCAC
CAGTCCTATCCAGTGCACCACCATTCAATTTGACAGCAAAGGCTCCCGGATTCTGGAGTCCTCACTGTAC
AGTGCCAAGGGAGAGGAGCCTGTGGAGTACAAGTCCTTGCAGTGGTTCGGAGCAACAGTTCGGGCCCATG
GCTCCTCCATCTTGGCATGTGCTCCACTGTATAGCTGGCGCACAGAAAAGGACCCACAGAATGACCCAGT
GGGCACCTGCTACCTCTCCACAGAAAACTTCACCCGGATTCTGGAGTACGCACCTTGCCGCTCAGATTTT
GGCAGTGCAGCAGGGCAGGGCTACTGCCAAGGGGGCTTCAGTGCTGAGTTCACCAAGACTGGCCGTGTGG
TCCTGGGTGGACCTGGGAGCTACTTCTGGGCAGGCCAGATCCTGTC
