[The description below was written by a language model from this plasmid's Addgene catalogue record.]
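Description:
pMA5.1 is a small bacterial cloning plasmid carrying a fragment of the mouse integrin alpha 5 gene (Itga5, also known as Cd49e, Fnra or VLA5), intended as a source of hybridization probe. The backbone is pBluescript II SK+, a phagemid of about 2.95 kb that is propagated in E. coli under ampicillin selection. Although the catalogue classifies it as a bacterial expression vector, pBluescript is a general-purpose cloning and in vitro transcription vector, and nothing in the record suggests the insert is meant to be expressed as protein. No feature table is supplied, so backbone elements such as the origin of replication are known only from the named vector and are not documented for this specific clone.

The insert is about 860 bp of mouse alpha 5 integrin sequence, so it is a partial fragment and not a full coding region. The record does not say which part of the transcript it covers. It was cloned into the EcoRI site of the polylinker, and EcoRI sites are retained at both ends, so the fragment can be released intact by a single digest. Because the same enzyme was used on both sides, the orientation of the insert is not defined by the cloning strategy and is not stated. In pBluescript, the polylinker is flanked by T7 and T3 phage promoters, which are listed here as sequencing primer sites. These promoters also allow strand-specific RNA to be transcribed from either side once the orientation is known.

As the name indicates, the plasmid serves as a probe for mouse alpha 5 integrin sequences. It is associated with a study of embryonic mesodermal defects in alpha 5 integrin-deficient mice, which is consistent with use in detecting the gene or its transcript by hybridization.
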