Addgene plasmid #14097: pMA5.1 (mouse integrin alpha 5 probe)
Depositing lab: Richard Hynes. Depositing organization: Massachusetts Institute of Technology. Publication: Embryonic mesodermal defects in alpha 5 integrin-deficient mice. Yang JT, Rayburn H, Hynes RO. Development. 1993 Dec . 119(4):1093-105. PubMed 7508365.
Backbone
  Vector backbone: pBluescript II SK+
  Backbone manufacturer: Stratagene
  Backbone size w/o insert (bp): 2950
  Vector type: Bacterial Expression
Growth in bacteria
  Bacterial resistance: Ampicillin, 100 μg/mL
  Growth temperature: 37°C
  Growth strain: DH5alpha
  Copy number: Unknown
Gene/Insert
  Gene/Insert name: Mouse Alpha 5 Integrin
  Species: M. musculus (mouse)
  Insert size (bp): 860
  GenBank ID: NM_010577
  Entrez Gene: Itga5 (a.k.a. Cd49e, Fnra, VLA5)
  Cloning method: Restriction Enzyme; 5′ cloning site EcoRI (not destroyed); 3′ cloning site EcoRI (not destroyed)
  Sequencing primers: 5′ T7; 3′ T3
Terms and licenses: Academic/Nonprofit Terms; Industry Terms: Not Available to Industry
How to cite: pMA5.1 (mouse integrin alpha 5 probe) was a gift from Richard Hynes (Addgene plasmid # 14097 ; http://n2t.net/addgene:14097 ; RRID:Addgene_14097)
